Addgene plasmid #57673: tdEos-Talin-N-22
Purpose: Localization: Focal Adhesions, Excitation: 505 / 569, Emission: 516 / 581
Depositing lab: Michael Davidson. Depositing organization: Florida State University, Tallahassee. Publication: Nanoscale architecture of integrin-based cell adhesions. Kanchanawong P, Shtengel G, Pasapera AM, Ramko EB, Davidson MW, Hess HF, Waterman CM. Nature. 2010 Nov 25;468(7323):580-4. doi: 10.1038/nature09621. PubMed 21107430.
Backbone
  Vector backbone: tdEos-N1
  Backbone size w/o insert (bp): 4750
  Vector type: Mammalian Expression
  Selectable markers: Neomycin (select with G418)
Growth in bacteria
  Bacterial resistance: Kanamycin, 50 μg/mL
  Growth temperature: 37°C
  Growth strain: DH5alpha
  Copy number: High Copy
Gene/Insert
  Gene/Insert name: Talin (alt name: NM_011602.5)
  Species: M. musculus (mouse)
  Promoter: CMV
  Tag / fusion protein: tdEos (C terminal on backbone)
  Cloning method: Unknown
  Sequencing primers: 5′ CMV-F; 3′ SV40pA-R
Terms and licenses: Academic/Nonprofit Terms; Industry Terms
Depositor comments: . Excitation = 505 / 569; Emission = 516 / 581
How to cite: tdEos-Talin-N-22 was a gift from Michael Davidson (Addgene plasmid # 57673 ; http://n2t.net/addgene:57673 ; RRID:Addgene_57673)
