[The description below was written by a language model from this plasmid's Addgene catalogue record.]
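Description:
tdEos-Talin-N-22 is a mammalian expression plasmid built on the tdEos-N1 backbone (about 4.75 kb without insert), an N1-style fluorescent protein fusion vector. It is maintained as a high-copy plasmid in E. coli under kanamycin selection, and it carries a neomycin resistance marker so that transfected mammalian cells can be selected with G418. The record does not include a feature table, so details such as the replication origins and the exact polyadenylation signal are not explicitly listed, although the use of an SV40 polyA reverse sequencing primer suggests an SV40 polyadenylation region lies downstream of the expression cassette.

The payload is mouse talin, expressed from the CMV promoter and fused at its C terminus to tdEos supplied by the backbone. The "22" in the name probably refers to the length of the linker between talin and the tag, but the record does not state this. tdEos is a tandem-dimer form of the photoconvertible fluorescent protein Eos. The two excitation/emission pairs recorded (505/516 nm and 569/581 nm) correspond to its green state and its photoconverted red state. Talin is a cytoskeletal adaptor linking integrins to actin, and the fusion is annotated as localizing to focal adhesions. Because the fluorophore is photoconvertible, the construct suits single-molecule localization and other super-resolution imaging. This matches the associated publication on the nanoscale architecture of integrin-based cell adhesions, where placing the tag at the C-terminal end of talin would allow that end of the protein to be positioned within the adhesion structure.
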