>Addgene plasmid #57673 | tdEos-Talin-N-22 | depositor partial sequence | sequence record 88827 | insert sequence
AGATCCGCTAGCGCTACCGGACTCAGATCTCGAGCTCAAGCTTCGAATTCTAGCCACCATGGTTGCGCTT
TCGCTGAAGATTAGCATTGGGAATGTGGTGAAGACGATGCAATTTGAGCCATCTACCATGGTGTACGACG
CCTGCCGCATGATTCGTGAGCGGATCCCAGAGGCCCTGGCTGGCCCTCCCAACGACTTTGGGCTCTTTCT
GTCAGATGATGACCCCAAAAAAGGCATCTGGCTAGAGGCTGGGAAAGCTTTGGACTACTACATGCTCCGA
AATGGGGACACCATGGAGTACAGAAAAAAGCAGAGACCCCTGAAGATACGGATGTTAGACGGAACGGTGA
AGACTATCATGGTGGATGACTCCAAGACCGTCACAGACATGCTCATGACCATTTGTGCCCGAATTGGTAT
CACCAACCATGATGAGTATTCACTGGTTCGAGAGCTGATGGAAGAAAAGAAAGATGAGGGGACAGGGACC
CTGAGAAAAGACAAGACCCTACTGCGAGATGAAAAGAAGATGGAGAAGCTAAAGCAGAAGTTGCACACAG
ACGATGAGTTGAACTGGCTGGACCATGGGCGGACACTGAGGGAACAGGGAGTGGAAGAGCATGAGACGTT
GCTGCTGCGGAGAAAGTTCTTCTACTCAGACCAGAATGTGGATTCCCGAGACCCTGTACAGCTGAACCTT
CTCTATGTGCAGGCACGAGATGACATCCTGAATGGCTCCCATCCTGTCTCCTTTGACAAGGCCTGTGAAT
TTGCAGGCTTCCAGTGCCAGATCCAGTTTGGACCTCACAATGAACAGAAGCACAAGGCTGGCTTCCTTGA
CCTGAAGGACTTCCTGCCCAAGGAGTATGTGAAGCAGAAGGGAGAGCGTAAGATCTTTCAGGCACACAAG
AATTGTGGGCAGATGAGTGAAATTGAGGCCAAGGTACGCTACGTGAAGCTGGCCCGTTCCCTCAAGACTT
ACGGTGTCTCCTTCTTCCTAGTCAAGGAAAAGATGAAGGGGAAGAATAAACTGGTGCCCAGGCTGTTGGG
CATCACTAAGGAGTGTGTGATGCGTGTGGATGAGAAGACCAAGGAGGTGATTCAGGAATGGAGCCTCACC
AACATCAAACGCTGGGCTGCCTCTCCCAAGAGCTTTACTCTGGACTTTGGAGACTATCAGGATGGCTACT
ACTCAGTACAGACGACAGAAGGCGAGCAGATCGCACAGCTCATTGCTGGCTACATAGATATCATCCTTAA
GAAGAAAAAAAGCAAGGACCATTTTGGGCTGGAGGGAGATGAAGAGTCTACTATGTTGGAGGACTCAGTG
TCTCCCAAAAAGTCAACAGTCCTTCAGCAGCAGTACAACCGAGTGGGGAAAGTGGAGCACGGCTCTGTGG
CTCTGCCAGCCATCATGCGCTCTGGAGCCTCTGGTCCTGAGAATTTCCAGGTGGGGAGCATGCCACCTGC
CCAGCAGCAGATCACCAGTGGCCAGATGCACCGAGGACACATGCCACCTCTGACTTCAGCCCAGCAGGCG
CTCACTGGAACCATTAACTCCAGCATGCAGGCTGTGCAGGCTGCCCAGGCCACTCTGGATGACTTTGAGA
CTCTACCCCCTCTTGGCCAGGATGCTGCCTCCAAAGCTTGGCGTAAGAACAAGATGGATGAATCAAAGCA
TGAGATCCACTCCCAGGTAGATGCCATCACAGCTGGCACTGCCTCTGTGGTAAACCTGACAGCAGGAGAT
CCTGCAGAGACAGACTATACAGCAGTGGGCTGTGCAGTCACCACCATCTCTTCCAACCTGACGGAGATGT
CCCGTGGGGTGAAGCTATTGGCTGCCCTGCTGGAGGATGAAGGCGGCAATGGCCGGCCCCTTCTGCAAGC
AGCAAAGGGCCTTGCAGGGGCTGTGTCGGAACTGCTTCGCAGTGCTCAGCCCGCCAGCGCTGAGCCTCGT
CAGAACCTGCTGCAGGCAGCCGGGAACGTGGGCCAGGCCAGTGGGGAGCTGTTGCAGCAAATTGGGGAAA
GTGACACTGACCCCCACTTCCAGGATGTTCTAATGCAGCTAGCAAACGCAGTGGCAAGTGCTGCAGCCGC
CCTGGTCCTCAAGGCCAAGAGTGTGGCCCAGCGCACAGAGGATTCCGGGCTTCAGACCCAAGTGATTGCT
GCAGCTACGCAATGTGCTCTGTCCACTTCCCAGCTGGTGGCCTGTACCAAGGTGGTAGCACCTACAATCA
GCTCACCTGTGTGCCAAGAACAGCTAGTCGAGGCTGGGCGACTGGTGGCCAAAGCTGTGGAGGGCTGTGT
GTCTGCCTCGCAAGCAGCTACAGAAGATGGACAGCTGCTTCGAGGGGTAGGAGCAGCAGCCACGGCTGTC
ACCCAGGCCCTCAATGAGCTGCTGCAGCACGTGAAGGCCCACGCCACCGGAGCTGGGCCTGCCGGTCGGT
ATGACCAAGCCACTGATACCATCCTCACCGTCACTGAAAACATCTTCAGCTCCATGGGTGATGCTGGGGA
GATGGTGCGCCAGGCCCGCATCCTGGCCCAAGCCACCTCAGACCTGGTCAATGCTATCAAGGCCGATGCT
GAGGGGGAGAGTGATCTGGAGAACTCTAGAAAGCTCCTGAGTGCTGCCAAGATCCTCGCTGATGCCACCG
CCAAGATGGTGGAGGCGGCCAAGGGAGCAGCCGCCCACCCTGACAGTGAGGAACAGCAGCAGCGACTGCG
TGAAGCAGCTGAGGGGCTTCGCATGGCCACCAATGCAGCTGCGCAGAACGCCATCAAGAAGAAGTTGGTG
CAGCGCCTGGAGCATGCAGCCAAGCAAGCTGCAGCCTCTGCAACACAGACCATTGCTGCAGCCCAACATG
CAGCCTCTGCCCCCAAGGCCTCTGCGGGCCCCCAGCCCCTACTGGTGCAGAGCTGTAAGGCCGTGGCAGA
GCAGATTCCGTTGCTGGTGCAGGGTGTCCGAGGAAGTCAAGCTCAGCCTGACAGCCCTAGTGCTCAGCTC
GCCCTCATTGCTGCCAGCCAGAGCTTCCTGCAGCCAGGTGGGAAGATGGTGGCAGCGGCAAAAGCCTCAG
TGCCAACAATTCAGGACCAGGCTTCAGCGATGCAGCTGAGTCAGTGCGCAAAGAACCTAGGCACTGCCCT
GGCCGAGCTGCGCACTGCTGCTCAGAAGGCTCAGGAGGCATGTGGACCTTTGGAGATGGATTCTGCACTG
AGTGTTGTACAAAATCTAGAGAAAGACCTACAGGAAATAAAAGCAGCAGCTCGAGATGGCAAGCTTAAGC
CCTTACCTGGGGAAACAATGGAGAAGTGTACCCAAGATCTTGGCAACAGCACCAAAGCGGTGAGCTCTGC
CATCGCCAAGCTGCTGGGGGAGATTGCCCAGGGCAACGAGAACTATGCAGGTATTGCAGCTCGGGATGTA
GCTGGTGGACTAAGGTCACTAGCCCAGGCTGCGCGGGGTGTGGCTGCGCTGACATCAGATCCTGCAGTGC
AGGCCATTGTGCTTGACACAGCCAGCGACGTTCTGGACAAGGCCAGCAGCCTCATTGAAGAGGCAAAAAA
AGCATCTGGACACCCAGGGGACCCAGAAAGCCAGCAAAGGCTTGCTCAGGTAGCTAAAGCAGTGACCCAA
GCCCTGAACCGCTGTGTCAGCTGCCTGCCTGGCCAAAGAGACGTGGATAATGCCCTACGAGCCGTTGGAG
ATGCCAGCAAGCGACTCCTGAGTGACTTGCTTCCTCCAAGCACGGGGACATTTCAAGAAGCACAGAGCCG
ATTGAATGAAGCTGCAGCTGGGTTAAATCAGGCCGCCACAGAACTGGTGCAAGCCTCCCGAGGAACTCCT
CAGGACCTGGCTCGGGCCTCCGGCCGATTTGGACAGGACTTCAGCACCTTCCTGGAAGCTGGTGTGGAGA
TGGCCGGACAGGCCCCGAGCCAGGAGGACCGAGCCCAGGTGGTGTCCAACCTGAAGGGCATATCCATGTC
TTCAAGCAAACTTCTCCTTGCCGCTAAGGCCTTGTCCACAGACCCTGCTTCTCCCAACCTCAAGAGTCAG
CTGGCTGCGGCTGCCCGGGCAGTGACGGACAGCATCAACCAGCTCATCACCATGTGCACCCAGCAGGCAC
CTGGCCAGAAGGAGTGTGACAATGCACTTCGGCAGCTAGAGACAGTCCGAGAACTCCTGGAGAATCCAGT
CCAGCCCATCAACGACATGTCCTACTTCGGTTGCTTGGACAGTGTCATGGAGAACTCCAAGGTCCTAGGT
GAGGCCATGACTGGCATCTCCCAAAATGCCAAGAATGGAAATCTGCCGGAGTTTGGAGATGCCATTGCCA
CAGCCTCCAAGGCTCTCTGTGGCTTCACGGAGGCAGCCGCACAGGCAGCATATCTAGTTGGTGTCTCTGA
CCCCAACAGCCAAGCTGGACAGCAAGGACTGGTGGAACCCACACAGTTTGCCCGTGCAAACCAGGCAATT
CAGATGGCCTGTCAGAGTCTGGGGGAGCCTGGCTGTACCCAGGCCCAGGTGTTATCTGCAGCCACTATTG
TAGCCAAACACACATCTGCATTGTGTAACAGCTGTCGCCTGGCTTCCGCTAGGACTGCCAATCCCACTGC
CAAGCGCCAGTTTGTACAGTCAGCCAAGGAGGTGGCCAACAGTACAGCCAATCTTGTCAAGACCATCAAG
GCACTAGATGGGGACTTCACAGAAGAGAACCGTGCCCAGTGCCGAGCAGCCACAGCCCCTCTGCTGGAAG
CTGTGGATAACCTGAGTGCCTTTGCCTCCAACCCTGAGTTCTCCAGCGTCCCTGCCCAGATCAGCCCTGA
GGGCAGAGCAGCCATGGAGCCCATTGTAATCTCTGCTAAGACAATGTTGGAGAGTGCTGGAGGGCTCATC
CAGACAGCTCGGGCGTTAGCAGTCAATCCCCGAGACCCCCCACGTTGGTCTGTGCTAGCTGGCCACTCTC
GGACTGTCTCAGATTCCATCAAGAAACTTATTACAAGCATGAGGGACAAAGCCCCAGGGCAGCTGGAGTG
TGAGACAGCCATTGCGGCTCTGAACAGCTGCTTGCGGGACCTAGATCAGGCTTCGCTTGCCGCTGTCAGC
CAGCAGCTTGCTCCCCGTGAAGGAATCTCTCAAGAGGCTTTGCACACCCAGATGCTCACTGCAGTGCAAG
AAATTTCTCATCTCATTGAGCCGCTGGCCAGCGCTGCTCGGGCTGAAGCCTCCCAGCTGGGACACAAGGT
GTCCCAAATGGCCCAGTACTTTGAACCACTCACCCTGGCTGCAGTGGGTGCTGCGTCTAAGACCCTGAGC
CACCCGCAGCAGATGGCACTTCTGGACCAGACTAAAACGTTGGCAGAGTCTGCCTTGCAGTTGCTATATA
CTGCCAAGGAGGCTGGTGGTAACCCCAAGCAAGCAGCACACACCCAGGAAGCCCTGGAGGAGGCTGTGCA
GATGATGACAGAGGCCGTAGAAGACCTGACGACGACCCTCAACGAAGCAGCCAGTGCTGCAGGAGTCGTT
GGCGGCATGGTGGACTCTATCACTCAGGCCATCAACCAGCTAGATGAAGGACCTATGGGTGACCCAGAAG
GCTCATTCGTAGATTACCAGACAACCATGGTGAGGACAGCCAAGGCCATTGCTGTCACTGTTCAGGAGAT
GGTAACCAAGTCAAACACCAGCCCTGAAGAGCTAGGCCCTCTTGCCAACCAGCTGACCAGTGACTATGGC
CGACTGGCCTCACAAGCCAAGCCTGCAGCTGTGGCTGCTGAAAATGAAGAGATAGGCGCTCACATCAAAC
ACCGAGTACAGGAGCTGGGCCATGGCTGCTCTGCTCTGGTCACCAAGGCAGGTGCCTTGCAGTGTAGCCC
CAGTGATGTCTACACCAAGAAGGAGCTCATAGAGTGTGCCCGCAGAGTGTCAGAGAAGGTCTCCCATGTT
CTGGCTGCACTCCAGGCTGGGAATCGTGGTACCCAGGCCTGCATTACAGCAGCCAGTGCTGTGTCTGGTA
TCATTGCTGACCTCGACACCACCATCATGTTCGCTACTGCTGGCACACTTAACCGTGAGGGTGCTGAAAC
TTTTGCTGACCACCGGGAGGGTATCTTAAAGACAGCAAAGGTTCTTGTGGAGGACACCAAGGTCCTAGTG
CAGAATGCAGCTGGGAGCCAGGAGAAGTTGGCACAAGCCGCCCAGTCCTCCGTGGCCACCATTACCCGCC
TCGCTGATGTGGTCAAGCTCGGTGCAGCCAGCCTAGGAGCCGAAGACCCTGAAACTCAGGTGGTGCTGAT
CAATGCAGTAAAGGACGTAGCCAAGGCCCTGGGTGACCTCATCAGCGCTACGAAGGCTGCAGCGGGCAAA
GTTGGGGATGACCCTGCAGTGTGGCAGCTCAAGAACTCTGCCAAGGTGATGGTGACCAATGTGACATCAT
TGCTCAAGACAGTGAAGGCTGTGGAAGATGAGGCCACCAAAGGCACACGGGCCCTAGAGGCAACCACAGA
GCACATACGTCAGGAACTGGCGGTCTTCTGTTCCCCAGAGCCACCTGCCAAGACCTCTACCCCTGAAGAC
TTCATCCGAATGACCAAGGGTATTACTATGGCAACAGCCAAAGCCGTTGCTGCTGGCAATTCCTGTCGAC
AGGAAGATGTCATTGCCACAGCCAATCTGAGCCGACGGGCTATTGCGGACATGCTTCGGGCTTGCAAGGA
AGCAGCTTTCCACCCAGAAGTGGCGCCTGATGTACGGCTCCGAGCCCTGCACTATGGCCGGGAGTGTGCC
AATGGTTACCTGGAACTGCTGGACCACGTGCTGCTGACCCTTCAGAAGCCAAACCCAGACCTGAAGCAGC
AGCTAACTGGACACTCAAAGCGGGTTGCTGGCTCTGTGACTGAGCTCATCCAGGCTGCTGAAGCCATGAA
AGGAACAGAGTGGGTGGACCCAGAGGACCCTACTGTCATTGCTGAGAATGAGCTCTTGGGAGCCGCAGCC
GCCATCGAGGCTGCAGCCAAGAAGCTGGAGCAGCTGAAGCCCAGGGCCAAACCCAAGGAGGCGGATGAGT
CCTTGAACTTTGAGGAACAAATCCTAGAAGCTGCCAAGTCCATCGCTGCAGCCACCAGTGCACTGGTAAA
GGCTGCGTCAGCAGCCCAGAGGGAGCTGGTGGCTCAAGGAAAGGTGGGCGCCATTCCAGCCAATGCACTG
GATGATGGGCAGTGGTCGCAGGGCCTCATTTCCGCTGCCCGTATGGTGGCTGCGGCCACCAACAATCTGT
GTGAAGCAGCTAACGCAGCTGTCCAGGGCCATGCTAGCCAGGAGAAACTCATTTCCTCAGCCAAGCAAGT
AGCTGCCTCCACAGCTCAGCTCCTGGTAGCTTGCAAGGTCAAAGCAGATCAGGACTCTGAGGCAATGAAA
CGGCTCCAGGCTGCTGGCAATGCAGTGAAGAGGGCCTCAGATAACCTGGTAAAGGCGGCCCAGAAAGCTG
CAGCCTTCGAAGACCAGGAGAATGAGACGGTGGTGGTGAAGGAGAAAATGGTTGGGGGCATTGCCCAGAT
TATCGCAGCACAGGAAGAGATGCTTCGGAAGGAACGAGAGCTGGAAGAGGCTCGGAAAAAGCTCGCCCAG
ATCCGGCAGCAGCAGTACAAGTTCTTGCCTTCAGAGCTTCGAGACGAGCACGGCGCTGGGTCCGGGTCCG
GGCAAGGGTCCGGCGCAGGCTCCGCGTCCCGATCACCGGTCGCCACCATGAGTGCGATTAAGCCAGACAT
GAAGATCAACCTCCGTATGGAAGGCAACGTAAACGGGCACCACTTTGTGATCGACGGAGATGGTACAGGC
AAGCCTTTTGAGGGAAAACAGAGTATGGATCTTGAAGTCAAAGAGGGCGGACCTCTGCCTTTTGCCTTTG
ATATCCTGACCACTGCATTCCATTACGGCAACAGGGTATTCGCCGAATATCCAGACCACATACAAGACTA
TTTTAAGCAGTCGTTTCCTAAGGGGTATTCGTGGGAACGAAGCTTGACTTTCGAAGACGGGGGCATTTGC
ATTGCCAGAAACGACATAACAATGGAAGGGGACACTTTCTATAATAAAGTTCGATTTCACGGTGTAAACT
TTCCCGCCAATGGTCCAGTTATGCAGAAGAAGACGCTGAAATGGGAGCCCTCCACTGAGAAAATGTATGT
GCGTGATGGAGTGCTGACTGGTGATATTCGCATGGCTTTGTTGCTTGAAGGAAATGCCCATTACCGATGT
GACTTCAGAACTACTTACAAAGCTAAGGAGAAGGGTGTCAAGTTACCAGGCTACCACTTTGTGGACCACT
GCATTGAGATTTTAAGCCATGACAAAGATTACAACAAGGTTAAGCTGTATGAGCATGCTGTTGCTCATTC
TGGATTGCCTGACAATGCCAGACGATCCGGTAGCGGTCACGGTACTGGTTCTACTGGTTCTGGTTCTTCT
GAGAGTGCGATTAAGCCAGACATGAAGATCAACCTCCGTATGGAAGGCAACGTAAACGGGCACCACTTTG
TGATCGACGGAGATGGTACAGGCAAGCCTTTTGAGGGAAAACAGAGTATGGATCTTGAAGTCAAAGAGGG
CGGACCTCTGCCTTTTGCCTTTGATATCCTGACCACTGCATTCCATTACGGCAACAGGGTATTCGCCGAA
TATCCAGACCACATACAAGACTATTTTAAGCAGTCGTTTCCTAAGGGGTATTCGTGGGAACGAAGCTTGA
CTTTCGAAGACGGGGGCATTTGCATTGCCAGAAACGACATAACAATGGAAGGGGACACTTTCTATAATAA
AGTTCGATTTCACGGTGTAAACTTTCCCGCCAATGGTCCAGTTATGCAGAAGAAGACGCTGAAATGGGAG
CCCTCCACTGAGAAAATGTATGTGCGTGATGGAGTGCTGACTGGTGATATTCGCATGGCTTTGTTGCTTG
AAGGAAATGCCCATTACCGATGTGACTTCAGAACTACTTACAAAGCTAAGGAGAAGGGTGTCAAGTTACC
AGGCTACCACTTTGTGGACCACTGCATTGAGATTTTAAGCCATGACAAAGATTACAACAAGGTTAAGCTG
TATGAGCATGCTGTTGCTCATTCTGGATTGCCTGACAATGCCAGACGATAAGCGGCCGCGACTCTAGATC
ATAATCAGCCATACCACATT
