>Addgene plasmid #57673 | tdEos-Talin-N-22 | addgene partial sequence | sequence record 124104 | CMV-F 5'-CGCAAATGGGCGGTAGGCGTG-3'
TGGTTTAGTGAACCGTCAGATCCGCTAGCGCTACCGGACTCAGATCTCGAGCTCAAGCTTCGAATTCTAG
CCACCATGGTTGCGCTTTCGCTGAAGATTAGCATTGGGAATGTGGTGAAGACGATGCAATTTGAGCCATC
TACCATGGTGTACGACGCCTGCCGCATGATTCGTGAGCGGATCCCAGAGGCCCTGGCTGGCCCTCCCAAC
GACTTTGGGCTCTTTCTGTCAGATGATGACCCCAAAAAAGGCATCTGGCTAGAGGCTGGGAAAGCTTTGG
ACTACTACATGCTCCGAAATGGGGACACCATGGAGTACAGAAAAAAGCAGAGACCCCTGAAGATACGGAT
GTTAGACGGAACGGTGAAGACTATCATGGTGGATGACTCCAAGACCGTCACAGACATGCTCATGACCATT
TGTGCCCGAATTGGTATCACCAACCATGATGAGTATTCACTGGTTCGAGAGCTGATGGAAGAAAAGAAAG
ATGAGGGGACAGGGACCCTGAGAAAAGACAAGACCCTACTGCGAGATGAAAAGAAGATGGAGAAGCTAAA
GCAGAAGTTGCACACAGACGATGAGTTGAACTGGCTGGACCATGGGCGGACACTGAGGGAACAGGGAGTG
GAAGAGCATGAGACGTTGCTGCTGCGGAGAAAGTTCTTCTACTCAGACCAGAATGTGGATTCCCGAGACC
CTGTACAGCTGAACCTTCTCTATGTGCAGGCACGAGATGACATCCTGAATGGCTCCCATCCTGTCTCCTT
TGACAAGGCCTGTGAATTTGCAGGCTTCCAGTGCCAGATCCAGTTTGGACCTCACAATGAACAGAAGCAC
AAGGCTGGCT
