>Addgene plasmid #57673 | tdEos-Talin-N-22 | addgene partial sequence | sequence record 124738 | SV40pA-R 5'-GAAATTTGTGATGCTATTGC-3'
TTAACAACAACAATTGCATTCATTTTATGTTTCAGGTTCAGGGGGAGGTGTGGGAGGTTTTTTAAAGCAA
GTAAAACCTCTACAAATGTGGTATGGCTGATTATGATCTAGAGTCGCGGCCGCTTATCGTCTGGCATTGT
CAGGCAATCCAGAATGAGCAACAGCATGCTCATACAGCTTAACCTTGTTGTAATCTTTGTCATGGCTTAA
AATCTCAATGCAGTGGTCCACAAAGTGGTAGCCTGGTAACTTGACACCCTTCTCCTTAGCTTTGTAAGTA
GTTCTGAAGTCACATCGGTAATGGGCATTTCCTTCAAGCAACAAAGCCATGCGAATATCACCAGTCAGCA
CTCCATCACGCACATACATTTTCTCAGTGGAGGGCTCCCATTTCAGCGTCTTCTTCTGCATAACTGGACC
ATTGGCGGGAAAGTTTACACCGTGAAATCGAACTTTATTATAGAAAGTGTCCCCTTCCATTGTTATGTCG
TTTCTGGCAATGCAAATGCCCCCGTCTTCGAAAGTCAAGCTTCGTTCCCACGAATACCCCTTAGGAAACG
ACTGCTTAAAATAGTCTTGTATGTGGTCTGGATATTCGGCGAATACCCTGTTGCCGTAATGGAATGCAGT
GGTCAGGATATCAAAGGCAAAAGGCAGAGGTCCGCCCTCTTTGACTTCAAGATCCATACTCTGTTTTCCC
